>Addgene plasmid #207310 | pHCMV_TBEV_PrME | addgene full sequence | sequence record 407399 | Addgene NGS Result
GCGGCCGCTCTAGAGAGCTTGGCCCATTGCATACGTTGTATCCATATCATAATATGTACATTTATATTGG
CTCATGTCCAACATTACCGCCATGTTGACATTGATTATTGACTAGTTATTAATAGTAATCAATTACGGGG
TCATTAGTTCATAGCCCATATATGGAGTTCCGCGTTACATAACTTACGGTAAATGGCCCGCCTGGCTGAC
CGCCCAACGACCCCCGCCCATTGACGTCAATAATGACGTATGTTCCCATAGTAACGCCAATAGGGACTTT
CCATTGACGTCAATGGGTGGAGTATTTACGGTAAACTGCCCACTTGGCAGTACATCAAGTGTATCATATG
CCAAGTACGCCCCCTATTGACGTCAATGACGGTAAATGGCCCGCCTGGCATTATGCCCAGTACATGACCT
TATGGGACTTTCCTACTTGGCAGTACATCTACGTATTAGTCATCGCTATTACCATGGTGATGCGGTTTTG
GCAGTACATCAATGGGCGTGGATAGCGGTTTGACTCACGGGGATTTCCAAGTCTCCACCCCATTGACGTC
AATGGGAGTTTGTTTTGGCACCAAAATCAACGGGACTTTCCAAAATGTCGTAACAACTCCGCCCCATTGA
CGCAAATGGGCGGTAGGCGTGTACGGTGGGAGGTCTATATAAGCAGAGCTCGTTTAGTGAACCGTCAGAT
CGCCTGGACACGCCATCCACGCTGTTTTGACCTCCATAGATGACACCGGGACCGATCCAGCCTCCGGTCG
ACCGATCCTGAGAACTTCAGGGTGAGTTTGGGGACCCTTGATTGTTCTTTCTTTTTCGCTATTGTAAAAT
TCATGTTATATGGAGGGGGCAAAGTTTTCAGGGTGTTGTTTAGAATGGGAAGATGTCCCTTGTATCACCA
TGGACCCTCATGATAATTTTGTTTCTTTCACTTTCTACTCTGTTGACAACCATTGTCTCCTCTTATTTTC
TTTTCATTTTCTGTAACTTTTTCGTTAAACTTTAGCTTGCATTTGTAACGAATTTTTAAATTCACTTTTG
TTTATTTGTCAGATTGTAAGTACTTTCTCTAATCACTTTTTTTTCAAGGCAATCAGGGTATATTATATTG
TACTTCAGCACAGTTTTAGAGAACAATTGTTATAATTAAATGATAAGGTAGAATATTTCTGCATATAAAT
TCTGGCTGGCGTGGAAATATTCTTATTGGTAGAAACAACTACACCCTGGTCATCATCCTGCCTTTCTCTT
TATGGTTACAATGATATACACTGTTTGAGATGAGGATAAAATACTCTGAGTCCAAACCGGGCCCCTCTGC
TAACCATGTTCATGCCTTCTTCTCTTTCCTACAGCTCCTGGGCAACGTGCTGGTTGTTGTGCTGTCTCAT
CATTTTGGCAAAGAATTCGCCACCATGGGAAGCGCCACAGACTGGATGAGCTGGCTGCTCGTGATTACAC
TGCTGGGCATGACACTGGCCGCTACCGTGAGAAAGGAGAGGGATGGAAGCACCGTCATTAGAGCCGAAGG
AAAGGATGCTGCCACCCAAGTGAGAGTCGAGAACGGAACATGCGTGATTCTGGCTACCGACATGGGCAGC
TGGTGCGACGACTCTCTGTCCTACGAGTGCGTGACCATCGACCAAGGCGAAGAGCCCGTGGACGTGGATT
GCTTCTGTAGAAATGTCGACGGCGTCTATCTGGAATACGGCAGATGCGGCAAGCAAGAGGGCTCTAGAAC
AAGAAGATCCGTGCTGATCCCCAGCCATGCCCAAGGCGAGCTGACCGGCAGAGGACACAAGTGGCTCGAG
GGAGATTCTCTGAGAACCCATCTGACAAGAGTGGAAGGCTGGGTGTGGAAGAACAAGCTGCTGGCTCTGG
CCATGGTCACAGTCGTGTGGCTGACCCTCGAGTCCGTCGTCACAAGAGTGGCTGTGCTCGTCGTGCTGCT
GTGCCTCGCTCCCGTGTACGCCTCTAGATGCACACACCTCGAAAATAGAGACTTTGTGACCGGCACCCAA
GGCACAACCAGAGTGACCCTCGTGCTGGAACTGGGAGGATGCGTGACCATTACAGCCGAGGGCAAGCCCA
GCATGGATGTGTGGCTGGACGCCATTTATCAAGAGAACCCCGCCAAGACCAGAGAGTATTGTCTGCACGC
CAAACTGTCCGACACCAAAGTCGCCGCCAGATGTCCTACCATGGGCCCCGCCACCCTCGCTGAAGAGCAT
CAAGGCGGCACCGTGTGTAAAAGGGATCAGAGCGATAGGGGATGGGGCAACCATTGCGGCCTCTTCGGAA
AGGGAAGCATTGTGGCTTGCGTCAAGGCCGCTTGCGAAGCCAAAAAGAAGGCCACCGGCCACGTGTACGA
TGCCAACAAGATCGTCTACACCGTCAAAGTGGAGCCCCATACCGGCGATTACGTGGCTGCCAACGAGACC
CACTCCGGCAGAAAAACCGCCAGCTTCACAATCTCCTCCGAAAAGACCATTCTGACCATGGGCGAATACG
GCGACGTGTCTCTGCTCTGCAGAGTGGCTTCCGGCGTGGATCTGGCCCAAACCGTGATCCTCGAGCTGGA
CAAGACAGTCGAACATCTGCCCACAGCTTGGCAAGTGCATAGAGACTGGTTTAACGACCTCGCTCTGCCT
TGGAAACATGAGGGCGCCCAGAACTGGAACAACGCCGAGAGACTCGTGGAATTTGGCGCTCCTCATGCCG
TCAAGATGGACGTGTACAATCTGGGAGACCAGACCGGCGTGCTGCTGAAGGCTCTGGCCGGCGTGCCCGT
GGCTCACATCGAGGGCACCAAGTACCATCTGAAGTCCGGCCACGTCACATGTGAGGTCGGCCTCGAGAAG
CTGAAGATGAAGGGACTCACCTACACAATGTGCGACAAGACCAAGTTCACATGGAAGAGGGCCCCTACAG
ATAGCGGACATGACACCGTGGTGATGGAAGTGACCTTTTCCGGCACCAAGCCTTGTAGGATCCCCGTGAG
GGCTGTGGCCCATGGCAGCCCCGACGTGAATGTCGCCATGCTGATCACCCCTAACCCCACCATTGAGAAC
AACGGCGGAGGCTTCATCGAGATGCAGCTGCCTCCCGGCGACAACATCATTTACGTCGGCGAGCTGAGCC
ACCAGTGGTTTCAAAAGGGCAGCTCCATTGGAAGGGTGTTCCAAAAGACCAAAAAGGGAATCGAGAGGCT
CACCGTCATCGGAGAGCACGCTTGGGACTTCGGATCCGCTGGCGGCTTTCTGAGCAGCATTGGCAAAGCC
GTCCATACAGTGCTGGGCGGAGCCTTCAACAGCATTTTCGGCGGAGTGGGCTTCCTCCCTAAACTGCTGC
TGGGAGTCGCTCTGGCTTGGCTCGGACTCAACATGAGAAACCCCACAATGTCCATGTCCTTTCTGCTGGC
TGGCGGACTCGTGCTCGCTATGACCCTCGGCGTCGGAGCCTGATGTCTTCCTGGAGCTCCAGTCATTGAC
TATAACGTCTCAGATCTTTTTCCCTCTGCCAAAAATTATGGGGACATCATGAAGCCCCTTGAGCATCTGA
CTTCTGGCTAATAAAGGAAATTTATTTTCATTGCAATAGTGTGTTGGAATTTTTTGTGTCTCTCACTCGG
AAGGACATATGGGAGGGCAAATCATTTAAAACATCAGAATGAGTATTTGGTTTAGAGTTTGGCAACATAT
GCCCATATGCTGGCTGCCATGAACAAAGGTTGGCTATAAAGAGGTCATCAGTATATGAAACAGCCCCCTG
CTGTCCATTCCTTATTCCATAGAAAAGCCTTGACTTGAGGTTAGATTTTTTTTATATTTTGTTTTGTGTT
ATTTTTTTCTTTAACATCCCTAAAATTTTCCTTACATGTTTTACTAGCCAGATTTTTCCTCCTCTCCTGA
CTACTCCCAGTCATAGCTGTCCCTCTTCTCTTATGGAGATCCCTCGACGGATCGGCCGCAATTCGTAATC
ATGTCATAGCTGTTTCCTGTGTGAAATTGTTATCCGCTCACAATTCCACACAACATACGAGCCGGAAGCA
TAAAGTGTAAAGCCTGGGGTGCCTAATGAGTGAGCTAACTCACATTAATTGCGTTGCGCTCACTGCCCGC
TTTCCAGTCGGGAAACCTGTCGTGCCAGCTGCATTAATGAATCGGCCAACGCGCGGGGAGAGGCGGTTTG
CGTATTGGGCGCTCTTCCGCTTCCTCGCTCACTGACTCGCTGCGCTCGGTCGTTCGGCTGCGGCGAGCGG
TATCAGCTCACTCAAAGGCGGTAATACGGTTATCCACAGAATCAGGGGATAACGCAGGAAAGAACATGTG
AGCAAAAGGCCAGCAAAAGGCCAGGAACCGTAAAAAGGCCGCGTTGCTGGCGTTTTTCCATAGGCTCCGC
CCCCCTGACGAGCATCACAAAAATCGACGCTCAAGTCAGAGGTGGCGAAACCCGACAGGACTATAAAGAT
ACCAGGCGTTTCCCCCTGGAAGCTCCCTCGTGCGCTCTCCTGTTCCGACCCTGCCGCTTACCGGATACCT
GTCCGCCTTTCTCCCTTCGGGAAGCGTGGCGCTTTCTCATAGCTCACGCTGTAGGTATCTCAGTTCGGTG
TAGGTCGTTCGCTCCAAGCTGGGCTGTGTGCACGAACCCCCCGTTCAGCCCGACCGCTGCGCCTTATCCG
GTAACTATCGTCTTGAGTCCAACCCGGTAAGACACGACTTATCGCCACTGGCAGCAGCCACTGGTAACAG
GATTAGCAGAGCGAGGTATGTAGGCGGTGCTACAGAGTTCTTGAAGTGGTGGCCTAACTACGGCTACACT
AGAAGAACAGTATTTGGTATCTGCGCTCTGCTGAAGCCAGTTACCTTCGGAAAAAGAGTTGGTAGCTCTT
GATCCGGCAAACAAACCACCGCTGGTAGCGGTGGTTTTTTTGTTTGCAAGCAGCAGATTACGCGCAGAAA
AAAAGGATCTCAAGAAGATCCTTTGATCTTTTCTACGGGGTCTGACGCTCAGTGGAACGAAAACTCACGT
TAAGGGATTTTGGTCATGAGATTATCAAAAAGGATCTTCACCTAGATCCTTTTAAATTAAAAATGAAGTT
TTAAATCAATCTAAAGTATATATGAGTAAACTTGGTCTGACAGTTACCAATGCTTAATCAGTGAGGCACC
TATCTCAGCGATCTGTCTATTTCGTTCATCCATAGTTGCCTGACTCCCCGTCGTGTAGATAACTACGATA
CGGGAGGGCTTACCATCTGGCCCCAGTGCTGCAATGATACCGCGAGACCCACGCTCACCGGCACCAGATT
TATCAGCAATAAACCAGCCAGCCGGAAGGGCCGAGCGCAGAAGTGGTCCTGCAACTTTATCCGCCTCCAT
CCAGTCTATTAATTGTTGCCGGGAAGCTAGAGTAAGTAGTTCGCCAGTTAATAGTTTGCGCAACGTTGTT
GCCATTGCTACAGGCATCGTGGTGTCACGCTCGTCGTTTGGTATGGCTTCATTCAGCTCCGGTTCCCAAC
GATCAAGGCGAGTTACATGATCCCCCATGTTGTGCAAAAAAGCGGTTAGCTCCTTCGGTCCTCCGATCGT
TGTCAGAAGTAAGTTGGCCGCAGTGTTATCACTCATGGTTATGGCAGCACTGCATAATTCTCTTACTGTC
ATGCCATCCGTAAGATGCTTTTCTGTGACTGGTGAGTACTCAACCAAGTCATTCTGAGAATAGTGTATGC
GGCGACCGAGTTGCTCTTGCCCGGCGTCAATACGGGATAATACCGCGCCACATAGCAGAACTTTAAAAGT
GCTCATCATTGGAAAACGTTCTTCGGGGCGAAAACTCTCAAGGATCTTACCGCTGTTGAGATCCAGTTCG
ATGTAACCCACTCGTGCACCCAACTGATCTTCAGCATCTTTTACTTTCACCAGCGTTTCTGGGTGAGCAA
AAACAGGAAGGCAAAATGCCGCAAAAAAGGGAATAAGGGCGACACGGAAATGTTGAATACTCATACTCTT
CCTTTTTCAATATTATTGAAGCATTTATCAGGGTTATTGTCTCATGAGCGGATACATATTTGAATGTATT
TAGAAAAATAAACAAATAGGGGTTCCGCGCACATTTCCCCGAAAAGTGCCACCTAAATTGTAAGCGTTAA
TATTTTGTTAAAATTCGCGTTAAATTTTTGTTAAATCAGCTCATTTTTTAACCAATAGGCCGAAATCGGC
AAAATCCCTTATAAATCAAAAGAATAGACCGAGATAGGGT
[37 nt withheld, positions 6271-6307]
AAAGAACGTGGACTCCAACGTCAAAGG
[49 nt withheld, positions 6335-6383]
T
[91 nt withheld, positions 6385-6475]
G
[124 nt withheld, positions 6477-6600]
CCCATTCGCCATTCAGGCTGCGCAACTGTTGGGAAGGGCGATCGGTGCGGGCCTCTTCGCTATTACGCCA
GCTGGCGAAAGGGGGATGTGCTGCAAGGCGATTAAGTTGGGTAACGCCAGGGTTTTCCCAGTCACGACGT
TGTAAAACGACGGCCAGTGAGCGCGCGTAATACGACTCACTATAGGGCGAATTGGAGCTCCACCGCGGTG
Features (pLannotate 1.2.2; 16 found; start..end, strand, type, name):
     97..476     +  enhancer       CMV enhancer: human cytomegalovirus immediate early enhancer
    477..680     +  promoter       CMV promoter: human cytomegalovirus (CMV) immediate early promoter
    792..1364    +  intron         β-globin intron: intron from rabbit β-globin gene
   1440..3470    +  CDS            POLG_LANVY (fragment): Experimental evidence at protein level: Swiss-Prot protein existence level 1. Envelope protein E binding to host cell surface receptor is followed by virus internalization through clathrin-mediated endocytosis. Envelope protein E is subsequently involved in membrane fusion between virion and host late endosomes. Synthesized as a homodimer with prM which acts as a chaperone for envelope protein E. After cleavage of prM, envelope protein E dissociate from small envelope protein M and homodimerizes (By similarity). From Langat virus (strain Yelantsev).
   3580..3635    +  polyA_signal   β-globin poly(A) signal: rabbit β-globin polyadenylation signal (Gil and Proudfoot, 1987)
   4017..4033    -  protein_bind   lac operator: The lac repressor binds to the lac operator to inhibit transcription in E. coli. This inhibition can be relieved by adding lactose or isopropyl-β-D-thiogalactopyranoside (IPTG). lac repressor encoded by lacI
   4041..4071    -  promoter       lac promoter: promoter for the E. coli lac operon
   4086..4107    -  protein_bind   CAP binding site: CAP binding activates transcription in the presence of cAMP. E. coli catabolite activator protein
   4120..4212    -  CDS            lacI (fragment): lac repressor; lacI; The lac repressor binds to the lac operator to inhibit transcription in E. coli. This inhibition can be relieved by adding lactose or isopropyl-β-D-thiogalactopyranoside (IPTG).
   4395..4983    -  rep_origin     ori: high-copy-number ColE1/pMB1/pBR322/pUC origin of replication
   5154..6014    -  CDS            AmpR: β-lactamase; bla; confers resistance to ampicillin, carbenicillin, and related antibiotics
   6015..6119    -  promoter       AmpR promoter: bla
   6172..6600    -  rep_origin     f1 ori (sequence partly withheld): f1 bacteriophage origin of replication; arrow indicates direction of (+) strand synthesis
   6605..6760    -  CDS            lacZα (fragment): LacZα fragment of β-galactosidase; lacZ fragment
   6768..6786    +  promoter       T7 promoter: promoter for bacteriophage T7 RNA polymerase
   6795..14      +  misc_feature   MCS (fragment) (across the origin): pBluescript multiple cloning site
