[The description below was written by a language model from this plasmid's Addgene catalogue record and pLannotate feature annotations shown in this document.]
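Description:
pHCMV_TBEV_PrME is a mammalian expression plasmid built on the pHCMV backbone that drives production of the precursor-membrane and envelope (prM-E) glycoproteins of tick-borne encephalitis virus. The insert of about 2 kb was made by synthesis with mammalian codon optimization and cloned between EcoRI and BglII sites that remain intact. The full 6.8 kb sequence is annotated. The coding region is labelled there as a fragment of the Langat virus polyprotein. This reflects the closest database match from a related tick-borne flavivirus and not a different insert, since the catalogue entry gives the species as TBEV.

Transcription is controlled by the human cytomegalovirus immediate early enhancer and promoter. A rabbit β-globin intron follows, which generally improves mRNA processing and expression, and a rabbit β-globin polyadenylation signal lies downstream of the open reading frame. In flaviviruses, prM acts as a chaperone for E during synthesis, and E mediates receptor binding and endosomal membrane fusion, so co-expressing the two from one cassette yields a functional envelope complex.

The rest of the plasmid is of pBluescript type. It carries a high-copy ColE1/pUC origin and an ampicillin resistance gene with its own promoter for propagation and selection in E. coli. It also contains an f1 phage origin, a T7 promoter, and remnants of lacZα, lacI, the lac promoter/operator and the multiple cloning site. No mammalian selection marker is annotated, which suits transient transfection. The associated publication concerns modular envelope design for cell type-specific delivery, so the plasmid was probably used to supply a viral envelope for pseudotyping delivery particles, although the record itself states only mammalian expression of PrME.
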