Addgene plasmid #207310: pHCMV_TBEV_PrME
Purpose: Mammalian expression of Tick-borne encephalitis virus PrME protein
Depositing lab: Feng Zhang. Publication: Cell type-specific delivery by modular envelope design. Strebinger D, Frangieh CJ, Friedrich MJ, Faure G, Macrae RK, Zhang F. Nat Commun. 2023 Aug 23;14(1):5141. doi: 10.1038/s41467-023-40788-8. PubMed 37612276.
Backbone
  Vector backbone: pHCMV
  Backbone manufacturer: Clontech
  Backbone size w/o insert (bp): 4764
  Vector type: Mammalian Expression
Growth in bacteria
  Bacterial resistance: Ampicillin, 100 μg/mL
  Growth temperature: 37°C
  Growth strain: NEB Stable
  Copy number: High Copy
Gene/Insert
  Gene/Insert name: TBEV_PrME
  Species: Tick-borne encephalitis virus
  Insert size (bp): 2046
  Mutation: mammalian codon optimization
  Entrez Gene: POLY (a.k.a. TBEVgp1)
  Promoter: CMV promoter
  Cloning method: Restriction Enzyme; 5′ cloning site EcoRI (not destroyed); 3′ cloning site BglII (not destroyed)
Resource information
  A portion of this plasmid was derived from a plasmid made by: synthesis
Terms and licenses: Academic/Nonprofit Terms; Industry Terms: Not Available to Industry
How to cite: pHCMV_TBEV_PrME was a gift from Feng Zhang (Addgene plasmid # 207310 ; http://n2t.net/addgene:207310 ; RRID:Addgene_207310)
